>Addgene plasmid #49267 | MSCV-myrAkt | addgene partial sequence | sequence record 75551 | pCDH-rev 5'-GCATTCCTTTGGCGAGAG-3'
GCCAGGTTTCCGGGCCCTCACATTGCCAAAAGACGGCAATATGGTGGAAAATAACATATAGACAAACGCA
CACCGGCCTTATTCCAAGCGGCTTCGGCCAGTAACGTTAGGGGGGGGGGCGGAATTCGATATCAAGCTTA
TCGATACCGTCGACCTCGAGATAGAATAGGGCCCTCTAGATCATTCCATGGGCATGAACTCCTCCTCCTC
GGCCGTGCCGCTGGCCGAGTAGGAGAACTGGGGGAAGTGGGGCCTCCGTTCGCTGTCCACCCCCTCCATG
CTGTCGTCTTGGTCAGGTGGCGTAATGGTGATCATCTGGGCCGTGAACTCCTCATCAAAATACCTGGTGT
CCGTCTCAGATGTGACCTGAGGCTTGAAGGGCGGGCTGAGCTTCTTCTCGTACACGTCCTGCCACACGAT
GCTGGCGAAGAATCGGTGCTGCATGATCTCCTTGGCGTCCTCAGAGCCCCCACCAAGCCGCTGCTTGGGG
TCCTTCTTGAGTAGCCCAGAGAGCAGGGACTTGGCCTCCGGGCTGAGTGTGCGGGGGAAGCGGATCTCCT
CCATGAGAATGAGCTCAAAGAGCTTCTCGTGGTCCTGGTTGTAGAAGGGCAGGCGGCCGCACATCATCTC
GTACATGACCACACCCAGCCCCCACCAGTCCACTGCCCGGCCGTA
