>Addgene plasmid #49267 | MSCV-myrAkt | addgene partial sequence | sequence record 76056 | pLXSN-5
CCTCACTCCTTCTCTAGGCGCCGGAATTAGATCTCTCGAGATGGGCTGCATTAAAAGTAAAGAAGACAAA
TCCATGGAATTCATGGACGACGTGGCCATCGTGAAGGAGGGCTGGCTGCACAAGCGAGGTGAGTACATCA
AGACGTGGCGGCCGCGTTACTTCCTCCTGAAGAACGATGGCACGTTCATTGGCTACAAGGAGCGGCCGCA
GGACCTGGAGCAGCGTGAGTCGCCCCTCAACAACTTCTCCGTGGCCCAATGCCAGCTGATGAAGACGGAG
CGGCCGCGGCCCAACACCTTCATCATCCGCTGCCTGCAGTGGACCACGGTCATCGAGCGCACGTTCCACG
TGGAGACGCCCGAGGAGCGGGAGGAGTGGACCACCGCCATCCAGACGGTGGCCGACGGGCTCAAGAGGCA
GGAGGAGGAGACGATGGACTTCCGGTCGGGCTCACCCGGCGAGAACTCGGGGGCCGAGGAGATGGAGGTG
TCGCTGGCCAAGCCCAAGCACCGCGTGACCATGAATGAGTTTGAGTACCTGAAGCTGCTGGGCAAAGGCA
CCTTCGGGAAGGTGATCCTGGTGAAGGAGAAGGCCACAGGCCGCTACTACGCCATGAAGATCCTAAAGAA
GGAGGTCATCGTGGCCAAGGACGAGGTGGCCCACACGCTCACAGAGAACCGCGTTCTCCAGAACTCCCGG
CACCCGTTCCTGACGGCCCTGAAGTACTCCTTCCA
