[The description below was written by a language model from this plasmid's Addgene catalogue record.]
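Description:
MSCV-myrAkt is a retroviral mammalian expression plasmid built on the MSCV 2.2 IRES GFP backbone, a murine stem cell virus-derived vector. In vectors of this type the viral long terminal repeats normally drive transcription and flank the region packaged into virions, although the record gives no feature table and does not explicitly list the promoter, packaging signal or bacterial origin. In bacteria the plasmid is maintained at high copy number under ampicillin selection, and a recombination-deficient strain is listed for propagation, as is usual for constructs carrying repeated LTR sequences.

The payload is an approximately 1.5 kb bovine Akt (AKT1) coding sequence cloned between BglII and XhoI sites, both of which are retained. An N-terminal myristoylation-palmitoylation signal is fused to the kinase. This lipid modification signal tethers Akt to cellular membranes, bypassing the normal need for phosphoinositide-dependent recruitment and making the kinase constitutively active. Downstream of the insert, the backbone supplies an IRES-EGFP cassette, so that Akt and green fluorescent protein are translated from the same bicistronic transcript and transduced cells can be identified or sorted by fluorescence. No drug selection marker for mammalian cells is recorded.

Sequencing by the repository found three unintended amino acid differences relative to the reference bovine protein (N2D, D149E and A478G). The depositors state that the construct nevertheless behaves as published, that is, as constitutively active Akt. The associated work used it to examine Akt as a mediator of CD28 costimulatory signalling in T cell cytokine regulation, and it suits stable retroviral delivery of active Akt more generally.
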