Addgene plasmid #49267: MSCV-myrAkt
Purpose: retroviral expression of Bovine Akt with the NH2-terminal myristylation-palmitylation signal sequence
Depositing lab: Lawrence Kane & Arthur Weiss. Depositing organization: University of California, San Francisco (UCSF). Publication: Akt provides the CD28 costimulatory signal for up-regulation of IL-2 and IFN-gamma but not TH2 cytokines. Kane LP, Andres PG, Howland KC, Abbas AK, Weiss A. Nat Immunol. 2001 Jan;2(1):37-44. 10.1038/83144 PubMed 11135576.
Backbone
  Vector backbone: MSCV 2.2 IRES GFP
  Vector type: Mammalian Expression, Retroviral
Growth in bacteria
  Bacterial resistance: Ampicillin, 100 μg/mL
  Growth temperature: 37°C
  Growth strain: Stbl3
  Copy number: High Copy
Gene/Insert
  Gene/Insert name: Akt (alt name: AKT1)
  Species: B. taurus (bovine)
  Insert size (bp): 1500
  Mutation: N2D, D149E and A478G compared to AAW71957.1
  Entrez Gene: AKT1 (a.k.a. BOS_20453)
  Tag / fusion protein: myr (N terminal on insert); IRES-EGFP (C terminal on backbone)
  Cloning method: Restriction Enzyme; 5′ cloning site BglII (not destroyed); 3′ cloning site XhoI (not destroyed)
  Sequencing primers: 5′ pLXSN-5; 3′ pCDH-rev (GCATTCCTTTGGCGAGAG)
Terms and licenses: Academic/Nonprofit Terms; Industry Terms: Not Available to Industry
Depositor comments: Please note that Addgene's sequencing results identified N2D, D149E and A478G mutations in the Akt sequence in this plasmid when compared to GenBank reference sequence AAW71957.1. These mutations were not intentional and the plasmid functions as described in the associated publication (i.e. it is constitutively active).
How to cite: MSCV-myrAkt was a gift from Lawrence Kane & Arthur Weiss (Addgene plasmid # 49267 ; http://n2t.net/addgene:49267 ; RRID:Addgene_49267)
